>Addgene plasmid #71828 | pdCas9-DNMT3A-PuroR_BACH2-sgRNA8 | addgene partial sequence | sequence record 134107 | hU6-F 5'-GAGGGCCTATTTCCCATGATT-3'
GAGATAATTGGAATTAATTTGACTGTAAACACAAAGATATTAGTACAAAATACGTGACGTAGAAAGTAAT
AATTTCTTGGGTAGTTTGCAGTTTTAAAATTATGTTTTAAAATGGACTATCATATGCTTACCGTAACTTG
AAAGTATTTCGATTTCTTGGCTTTATATATCTTGTGGAAAGGACGAAACACCGAATGTAGCGATTGAGAG
TGTGTTTTAGAGCTAGAAATAGCAAGTTAAAATAAGGCTAGTCCGTTATCAACTTGAAAAAGTGGCACCG
AGTCGGTGCTTTTTTGTTTTAGAGCTAGAAATAGCAAGTTAAAATAAGGCTAGTCCGTTTTTAGCGCGTG
CGCCAATTCTGCAGACAAATGGCTCTAGAGGTACCCGTTACATAACTTACGGTAAATGGCCCGCCTGGCT
GACCGCCCAACGACCCCCGCCCATTGACGTCAATAGTAACGCCAATAGGGACTTTCCATTGACGTCAATG
GGTGGAGTATTTACGGTAAACTGCCCACTTGGCAGTACATCAAGTGTATCATATGCCAAGTACGCCCCCT
ATTGACGTCAATGACGGTAAATGGCCCGCCTGGCATTGTGCCCAGTACATGACCTTATGGGACTTTCCTA
CTTGGCAGTACATCTACGTATTAGTCATCGCTATTACCATGGTCGAGGTGAGCC
