>Addgene plasmid #71828 | pdCas9-DNMT3A-PuroR_BACH2-sgRNA8 | addgene partial sequence | sequence record 134108 | pCBhProF 5'-agggatggttggttggtggg-3'
ATGGACTATAAGGACCACGACGGAGACTACAAGGATCATGATATTGATTACAAAGACGATGACGATAAGA
TGGCCCCAAAGAAGAAGCGGAAGGTCGGTATCCACGGAGTCCCAGCAGCCGACAAGAAGTACAGCATCGG
CCTGGCCATCGGCACCAACTCTGTGGGCTGGGCCGTGATCACCGACGAGTACAAGGTGCCCAGCAAGAAA
TTCAAGGTGCTGGGCAACACCGACCGGCACAGCATCAAGAAGAACCTGATCGGAGCCCTGCTGTTCGACA
GCGGCGAAACAGCCGAGGCCACCCGGCTGAAGAGAACCGCCAGAAGAAGATACACCAGACGGAAGAACCG
GATCTGCTATCTGCAAGAGATCTTCAGCAACGAGATGGCCAAGGTGGACGACAGCTTCTTCCACAGACTG
GAAGAGTCCTTCCTGGTGGAAGAGGATAAGAAGCACGAGCGGCACCCCATCTTCGGCAACATCGTGGACG
AGGTGGCCTACCACGAGAAGTACCCCACCATCTACCACCTGAGAAAGAAACTGGTGGACAGCACCGACAA
GGCCGACCTGCGGCTGATCTATCTGGCCCTGGCCCACATGATCAAGTTCCGGGGCCACTTCCTGATCGAG
GGCGACCTGAACCCC
