>Addgene plasmid #71828 | pdCas9-DNMT3A-PuroR_BACH2-sgRNA8 | addgene partial sequence | sequence record 134111 | dCas9-R2 5'-GGGTTTCCACCAGCTGTCTC-3'
AGGCCGCCTCTCTCGGCCTTGGTCAGATTGTCGAACTTTCTCTGGGTAATCAGCTTGGCGTTCAGCAGCT
GCCGCCAGTAGTTCTTCATCTTCTTCACGACCTCTTCGGAGGGCACGTTGTCGCTCTTGCCCCGGTTCTT
GTCGCTTCTGGTCAGCACCTTGTTGTCGATGGAGTCGTCCTTCAGAAAGCTCTGAGGCACGATAGCGTCC
ACATCGTAGTCGGACAGCCGGTTGATGTCCAGTTCCTGGTCCACGTACATATCCCGCCCATTCTGCAGGT
AGTACAGGTACAGCTTCTCGTTCTGCAGCTGGGTGTTTTCCACGGGGTGTTCTTTCAGGATCTGGCTGCC
CAGCTCTTTGATGCCCTCTTCGATCCGCTTCATTCTCTCGCGGCTGTTCTTCTGTCCCTTCTGGGTGGTC
TGGTTCTCTCTGGCCATTTCGATCACGATGTTCTCGGGCTTGTGCCGGCCCATCACTTTCACGAGCTCGT
CCACCACCTTCACTGTCTGCAGGATGCCCTTCTTAATGGCGGGGCTGCCGGCCAGATTGGCAATGTGCTC
GTGCAGGCTATCGCCCTGGCCGGACACCTGGGCTTTCTGGATGTCCTCTTTAAAGGTCAGGCTGTCGTCG
TGGATCAGCTGCATGAAGTTTCTGTTGGCGAAGCCGTCGGACTTCAGGAAATCCAGGATTGTCTTGCCGG
ACTGCTTGTCCCGGATGCCGTTGATCAGCTT
