>Addgene plasmid #71828 | pdCas9-DNMT3A-PuroR_BACH2-sgRNA8 | addgene partial sequence | sequence record 134112 | puro-variant-R 5'-gtgggcttgtactcggtcat-3'
CAGACTTCCTCTGCCCTCTCCACTGCCGAATTCGGGCCGGCCGGACACACACGCAAAATACTCCTTCAGC
GGAGCGAAGAGGTGGCGGATGACTGGCACGCTCCATGACCGGCCCAGCAGTCTCTGCCTCGCCAAGCGGC
TCATGTTGGAGACGTCAGTATAGTGGACTGGGAAACCAAATACCCTTTCCATTTCAGTGCACCATAAGAT
GTCCTCTTTCTCATTCATGAACACAGGAAAATGCTGGTCTTTGCCCTGCTTTATGGAGTTTGACCTCGTA
GTAATGGTCCTCACTTTGCTGAACTTGGCTATCCTGCCATGCTCCAGACACTCCTGCAGCTCCAGCTTAT
CATTCACAGTGGATGCCAACGGCCTGTTCATACCGGGAAGGTTACCCCAGAAGTAGCGGGCCCTGTGTGC
AGCTGACACTTCTTTGGCATCAATCATCACAGGGTTGGACTCGAGAAATCGCGAGATGTCCCTCTTGTCA
CTAACGCCCATGGCCACCACATTCTCAAAGAGCCAGAAGAAGGGGCGATCATCTCCCTCCTTGGGCCGCG
CATCATGCAGGAGGCGGTAGAACTCAAAGAAGAGCCGGCCAGTGCCCTCGTAGAGGCCCTTGCGAGCAGG
GTTGACGATGGAGAGGTCATTGCAGGGACTGCCCCCAATCACCAGATCGAATGGGCCCCACTCCTGGATA
TGCTTCTGTGTGACGCTGCGGACGTCCCCGACGTACATGATCTTCCCC
