[The description below was written by a language model from this plasmid's Addgene catalogue record.]
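Description:
pdCas9-DNMT3A-PuroR_BACH2-sgRNA8 is a mammalian expression CRISPR plasmid of about 10.2 kb designed for targeted DNA methylation in human cells. It is propagated in E. coli under ampicillin selection; the record does not state the origin of replication or copy number. The backbone derives from the pSpCas9n(BB)-2A-Puro (PX462) all-in-one Cas9/sgRNA vector, in which the existing D10A nickase was given an additional H840A mutation to produce catalytically dead S. pyogenes Cas9 (dCas9), which binds DNA under guide RNA direction without cutting it.

The protein payload is a fusion of dCas9 to the catalytic domain of human DNMT3A (residues P602–V912), a de novo DNA methyltransferase, carrying an N-terminal 3xFLAG tag and SV40 nuclear localisation signal. An internal BbsI site in the DNMT3A fragment was removed by silent mutagenesis so that BbsI could still be used for guide cloning. A T2A self-cleaving peptide links the fusion to a puromycin resistance gene, so a single transcript yields both proteins and transfected cells can be enriched with puromycin. The promoter driving this fusion is not stated in the record. A separate U6 promoter, a Pol III promoter suited to small RNAs, drives the sgRNA, here BACH2-sgRNA8, whose roughly 20 bp spacer was inserted between the BbsI sites (destroyed on cloning) and is listed as targeting BACH2 exon 1.

Together, the guide recruits the dCas9-DNMT3A fusion to the BACH2 promoter region to deposit CpG methylation locally. The depositor notes that this particular guide construct is intended for use as a control in such epigenome-editing experiments.
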