Addgene plasmid #71828: pdCas9-DNMT3A-PuroR_BACH2-sgRNA8
Purpose: Expression of dCas9-DNMT3A fusion with T2A-PuroR and specific sgRNA for targeted DNA methylation of BACH2 promoter in human cells; for use as a control
Depositing lab: Vlatka Zoldos. Depositing organization: University of Zagreb, Faculty of Science. Publication: Repurposing the CRISPR-Cas9 system for targeted DNA methylation. Vojta A, Dobrinic P, Tadic V, Bockor L, Korac P, Julg B, Klasic M, Zoldos V. Nucleic Acids Res. 2016 Mar 11. pii: gkw159. 10.1093/nar/gkw159 PubMed 26969735.
Backbone
  Vector backbone: pdCas9-DNMT3A-PuroR
  Backbone size w/o insert (bp): 10135
  Total vector size (bp): 10155
  Vector type: Mammalian Expression, CRISPR
Growth in bacteria
  Bacterial resistance: Ampicillin, 100 μg/mL
  Growth temperature: 37°C
  Growth strain: DH5alpha
  Copy number: Unknown
Gene/Insert
  Gene/Insert name: BACH2-sgRNA8 (alt names: dCas9-DNMT3A-PuroR_BACH2-sgRNA8; SpdCas9-DNMT3A-T2A-PuroR_BACH2-sgRNA8; dCas9-DNMT3A_BACH2-sgRNA8)
  gRNA/shRNA sequence: BACH2 exon 1
  Species: H. sapiens (human), Synthetic; S. pyogenes
  Insert size (bp): 5906
  Mutation: D10A and H840A in S.pyogenes Cas9
  GenBank ID: AKA60242.1 NP_072046.2
  Entrez Gene: BACH2 (a.k.a. BTBD25, IMD60)
  Promoter: U6
  Tag / fusion protein: 3xFLAG (N terminal on insert); SV40 NLS (N terminal on insert); T2A-PuroR (C terminal on insert)
  Cloning method: Restriction Enzyme; 5′ cloning site BbsI (destroyed during cloning); 3′ cloning site BbsI (destroyed during cloning)
  Sequencing primers: 5′ GAGGGCCTATTTCCCATGATTCC
Resource information
  A portion of this plasmid was derived from a plasmid made by: The plasmid is derived from Addgene plasmids #35521 and #48141.
Terms and licenses: Academic/Nonprofit Terms; Industry Terms: Not Available to Industry
Depositor comments: The catalytic domain of human DNMT3A (amino acids P602-V912) was derived from the plasmid pcDNA3/Myc-DNMT3A (Addgene, plasmid #35521) (Chen et al., 2005, J Cell Biochem 95: 902-917). Undesired BbsI restriction site was removed by site-directed mutagenesis, without affecting the amino acid sequence. Plasmid pSpCas9n(BB)-2A-Puro (PX462) (Addgene, plasmid #48141) (Ran et al., 2013, Nat Protoc 8: 2281-2308) was used as a backbone. Additional H840A mutation was introduced into Cas9n D10A nickase. BACH2-sgRNA8 is cloned between BbsI restriction sites.
How to cite: pdCas9-DNMT3A-PuroR_BACH2-sgRNA8 was a gift from Vlatka Zoldos (Addgene plasmid # 71828 ; http://n2t.net/addgene:71828 ; RRID:Addgene_71828)
